>Addgene plasmid #27688 | FBP17-pmCherryC1 | addgene partial sequence | sequence record 34007 | 27688 with mCherry-F
GCGGCCACTACGACGCTGAGGTCAAGACCACCTACAAGGCCAAGAAGCCCGTGCAGCTGCCCGGCGCCTA
CAACGTCAACATCAAGTTGGACATCACCTCCCACAACGAGGACTACACCATCGTGGAACAGTACGAACGC
GCCGAGGGCCGCCACTCCACCGGCGGCATGGACGAGCTGTACAAGTCCGGACTCAGATCTCGGATGGGTT
CGACCTCGGGTTCGACCAAGGGTCAGCTGATGAGCTGGGGCACCGAGCTCTGGGATCAGTTTGACAACTT
AGAAAAACACACACAGTGGGGAATTGATATTCTTGAGAAATATATCAAGTTTGTGAAAGAAAGGACAGAG
ATTGAACTCAGCTATGCAAAGCAACTCAGGAATCTTTCAAAGAAGTACCAACCTAAAAAGAACTCGAAGG
AGGAAGAAGAATACAAGTATACGTCATGTAAAGCTTTCATTTCCAACCTGAACGAAATGAATGATTACGC
AGGGCAGCATGAAGTTATCTCCGAGAACATGGCATCACAGATCATTGTGGACTTGGCACGCTATGTTCAG
GAACTGAAACAGGAGAGGAAATCAAACTTTCACGATGGCCGTAAAGCACAGCAGCACATCGAGACTTGCT
GGAAGCAGCTTGAATCTAGTAAAAGGCGATTTGAACGCGATTGCAAAGAGGCGGACAGGGCGCAGCAGTA
CTTTGAGAAAATGGACGCTGACATCAATGTCACAAAAGCGGATGTTGAAAAGGCCCGACAACAAGCTCAA
ATACGTCACCAAATGGCAGAGGACAGCAAAGCAGATTACTCATTCCATTCTCCAGAAATTCAACCATG
