[The description below was written by a language model from this plasmid's Addgene catalogue record.]
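Description:
FBP17-pmCherryC1 is a mammalian expression plasmid built on the Clontech pmCherry-C1 backbone (about 4.7 kb without insert) that encodes human FBP17 (formin-binding protein 17, gene symbol FNBP1) fused to the red fluorescent protein mCherry. The roughly 1.85 kb FBP17 coding sequence was cloned from a human kidney cDNA library and inserted between the BglII and EcoRI sites of the multiple cloning site, both of which remain intact. This places it downstream of and in frame with mCherry, so the fluorescent tag sits at the N terminus of the expressed protein. The record does not explicitly state the promoter or list a feature table. The C1-series Clontech vectors generally drive the fusion from a strong constitutive viral promoter, and the use of an SV40 polyA reverse sequencing primer indicates an SV40 polyadenylation signal following the insert.

The plasmid is propagated in E. coli under kanamycin selection, and the same resistance cassette confers neomycin resistance in mammalian cells, allowing G418 selection of stable transfectants. Copy number is not recorded, and the depositor notes that the construct may grow slowly in bacteria.

FBP17 is an F-BAR domain protein associated with membrane curvature and endocytic membrane remodelling. The construct was deposited in connection with a study surveying the molecular dynamics of clathrin-mediated endocytosis in mammalian cells. It is therefore suited to live-cell fluorescence imaging of FBP17 localisation and of its recruitment to endocytic sites, typically alongside green markers of other endocytic components.
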