Addgene plasmid #27688: FBP17-pmCherryC1
Depositing lab: Christien Merrifield. Publication: A high precision survey of the molecular dynamics of Mammalian clathrin-mediated endocytosis. Taylor MJ, Perrais D, Merrifield CJ. PLoS Biol. 2011 Mar . 9(3):e1000604. 10.1371/journal.pbio.1000604 PubMed 21445324.
Backbone
  Vector backbone: pmCherry-C1
  Backbone manufacturer: Clontech
  Backbone size w/o insert (bp): 4722
  Vector type: Mammalian Expression
  Selectable markers: Neomycin (select with G418)
Growth in bacteria
  Bacterial resistance: Kanamycin, 50 μg/mL
  Growth temperature: 37°C
  Growth strain: DH5alpha
  Copy number: Unknown
Gene/Insert
  Gene/Insert name: FBP17
  Species: H. sapiens (human)
  Insert size (bp): 1850
  Entrez Gene: FNBP1 (a.k.a. FBP17)
  Tag / fusion protein: mCherry (N terminal on insert)
  Cloning method: Restriction Enzyme; 5′ cloning site BglII (not destroyed); 3′ cloning site EcoRI (not destroyed)
  Sequencing primers: 5′ mCherry-F 5'-ccccgtaatgcagaagaaga; 3′ SV40pA-R
Terms and licenses: Academic/Nonprofit Terms; Industry Terms: Not Available to Industry
Depositor comments: Cloned from cDNA library from human kidney. This plasmid may be slow growing in bacteria. For difficult constructs you can use TG1s (they are Endonuclease positive, but good for cloning) and INV F' E.coli strains. The latter give the best results. Also when growing in culture try to switch to 2xTY media, which is richer that LB.
How to cite: FBP17-pmCherryC1 was a gift from Christien Merrifield (Addgene plasmid # 27688 ; http://n2t.net/addgene:27688 ; RRID:Addgene_27688)
